Addgene plasmid #51883: pCDNA3-Xl-VSP1-GFP
Purpose: expression of Xl-VSP1 -GFP fusion in Xenopus oocytes or mammalian cells
Depositing lab: Laurinda Jaffe. Depositing organization: University of Connecticut Health Center. Publication: Voltage sensitive phosphoinositide phosphatases of Xenopus: their tissue distribution and voltage dependence. Ratzan WJ, Evsikov AV, Okamura Y, Jaffe LA. J Cell Physiol. 2011 Nov;226(11):2740-6. doi: 10.1002/jcp.22854. PubMed 21618529.
Backbone
  Vector backbone: pcDNA3
  Backbone manufacturer: Invitrogen
  Vector type: Mammalian Expression ; Xenopus oocyte expression
Growth in bacteria
  Bacterial resistance: Ampicillin, 100 μg/mL
  Growth temperature: 37°C
  Growth strain: DH5alpha
  Copy number: High Copy
Gene/Insert
  Gene/Insert name: VSP1 (alt names: tpte2; Voltage Sensitive Phosphatase 1)
  Species: X. laevis (frog)
  Entrez Gene: tpte2
  Promoter: CMV
  Tag / fusion protein: EGFP (C terminal on insert)
  Cloning method: Restriction Enzyme; 5′ cloning site KpnI (not destroyed); 3′ cloning site NotI (not destroyed)
  Sequencing primers: 5′ CMV-F; 3′ BGH Reverse
Terms and licenses: Academic/Nonprofit Terms; Industry Terms: Not Available to Industry
How to cite: pCDNA3-Xl-VSP1-GFP was a gift from Laurinda Jaffe (Addgene plasmid # 51883 ; http://n2t.net/addgene:51883 ; RRID:Addgene_51883)
