[The description below was written by a language model from this plasmid's Addgene catalogue record and pLannotate feature annotations shown in this document.]
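Description:
pCDNA3-Xl-VSP1-GFP is a 7,661 bp expression plasmid built on the Invitrogen pcDNA3 backbone, intended for producing a fluorescently tagged voltage-sensitive phosphatase in mammalian cells or Xenopus oocytes. It is maintained in E. coli at high copy number through a ColE1/pUC-type origin and selected with ampicillin via the β-lactamase gene and its native promoter. An f1 origin is also present. For selection in mammalian cells, the backbone carries a neomycin/kanamycin phosphotransferase gene driven by the SV40 enhancer/early promoter and terminated by an SV40 polyadenylation signal.

The insert is VSP1 (tpte2) from Xenopus laevis, cloned between KpnI and NotI sites that were both preserved. The automated annotation labels this coding region as a fragment of human TPTE2, which reflects homology matching rather than the actual source; the catalogue entry identifies it as the frog gene. EGFP lies immediately downstream and is fused to the C terminus of VSP1, so the protein's expression and localization can be followed by fluorescence. Transcription in mammalian cells is driven by the CMV immediate-early enhancer and promoter and ends at the bovine growth hormone polyadenylation signal. A T7 promoter sits between the CMV promoter and the coding sequence, which would allow in vitro synthesis of sense RNA, a common route to oocyte expression, although the record does not say which method was used. An SP6 promoter faces the opposite direction downstream of the insert. Short annotated fragments, such as the HIV-1 LTR, ble, lacI and bom matches, appear to be backbone remnants or annotation artefacts rather than functional parts. The associated work concerns the tissue distribution and voltage dependence of Xenopus voltage-sensitive phosphoinositide phosphatases.
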