Features (pLannotate 1.2.2; 22 found; start..end, strand, type, name):
     36..80      -  misc_feature   bom (fragment): basis of mobility region from pBR322
    235..614     +  enhancer       CMV enhancer: human cytomegalovirus immediate early enhancer
    615..818     +  promoter       CMV promoter: human cytomegalovirus (CMV) immediate early promoter
    814..847     +  LTR            5' LTR (truncated) (fragment): truncated 5' long terminal repeat (LTR) from HIV-1
    863..881     +  promoter       T7 promoter: promoter for bacteriophage T7 RNA polymerase
    991..2421    +  CDS            TPTE2 (fragment): TPTE2_HUMAN - Also known as TPIP From Homo sapiens (Human).
   2458..3177    +  CDS            EGFP: the original enhanced GFP (Yang et al., 1996) mammalian codon-optimized
   3213..3231    -  promoter       SP6 promoter: promoter for bacteriophage SP6 RNA polymerase
   3257..3481    +  polyA_signal   bGH poly(A) signal: bovine growth hormone polyadenylation signal
   3485..3506    +  promoter       SV40 promoter (fragment): SV40 enhancer and early promoter
   3527..3955    +  rep_origin     f1 ori (sequence partly withheld): f1 bacteriophage origin of replication; arrow indicates direction of (+) strand synthesis
   3969..4299    +  promoter       SV40 promoter: SV40 enhancer and early promoter
   4366..5157    +  CDS            neo: KKA2_KLEPN - Also known as kan, nptII. Experimental evidence at protein level: Swiss-Prot protein existence level 1. Resistance to kanamycin, neomycin, paromomycin, ribostamycin, butirosin and gentamicin B. From Klebsiella pneumoniae.
   5181..5339    +  CDS            ble (fragment): BLE_KLEPN - Experimental evidence at protein level: Swiss-Prot protein existence level 1. Binding protein with a strong affinity to the bleomycin family of antibiotics. Binds to CL990; an antimitotic-antibiotic compound. From Klebsiella pneumoniae.
   5334..5455    +  polyA_signal   SV40 poly(A) signal: SV40 polyadenylation signal
   5528..5544    -  protein_bind   lac operator: The lac repressor binds to the lac operator to inhibit transcription in E. coli. This inhibition can be relieved by adding lactose or isopropyl-β-D-thiogalactopyranoside (IPTG). lac repressor encoded by lacI
   5552..5582    -  promoter       lac promoter: promoter for the E. coli lac operon
   5597..5618    -  protein_bind   CAP binding site: CAP binding activates transcription in the presence of cAMP. E. coli catabolite activator protein
   5631..5723    -  CDS            lacI (fragment): lac repressor; lacI; The lac repressor binds to the lac operator to inhibit transcription in E. coli. This inhibition can be relieved by adding lactose or isopropyl-β-D-thiogalactopyranoside (IPTG).
   5906..6494    -  rep_origin     ori: high-copy-number ColE1/pMB1/pBR322/pUC origin of replication
   6665..7525    -  CDS            AmpR: β-lactamase; bla; confers resistance to ampicillin, carbenicillin, and related antibiotics
   7526..7630    -  promoter       AmpR promoter: bla
>Addgene plasmid #51883 | pCDNA3-Xl-VSP1-GFP | depositor full sequence | sequence record 79846 | pCDNA3-Xl-VSP1-GFP sequence 7661 bps
GACGGATCGGGAGATCTCCCGATCCCCTATGGTCGACTCTCAGTACAATCTGCTCTGATGCCGCATAGTT
AAGCCAGTATCTGCTCCCTGCTTGTGTGTTGGAGGTCGCTGAGTAGTGCGCGAGCAAAATTTAAGCTACA
ACAAGGCAAGGCTTGACCGACAATTGCATGAAGAATCTGCTTAGGGTTAGGCGTTTTGCGCTGCTTCGCG
ATGTACGGGCCAGATATACGCGTTGACATTGATTATTGACTAGTTATTAATAGTAATCAATTACGGGGTC
ATTAGTTCATAGCCCATATATGGAGTTCCGCGTTACATAACTTACGGTAAATGGCCCGCCTGGCTGACCG
CCCAACGACCCCCGCCCATTGACGTCAATAATGACGTATGTTCCCATAGTAACGCCAATAGGGACTTTCC
ATTGACGTCAATGGGTGGACTATTTACGGTAAACTGCCCACTTGGCAGTACATCAAGTGTATCATATGCC
AAGTACGCCCCCTATTGACGTCAATGACGGTAAATGGCCCGCCTGGCATTATGCCCAGTACATGACCTTA
TGGGACTTTCCTACTTGGCAGTACATCTACGTATTAGTCATCGCTATTACCATGGTGATGCGGTTTTGGC
AGTACATCAATGGGCGTGGATAGCGGTTTGACTCACGGGGATTTCCAAGTCTCCACCCCATTGACGTCAA
TGGGAGTTTGTTTTGGCACCAAAATCAACGGGACTTTCCAAAATGTCGTAACAACTCCGCCCCATTGACG
CAAATGGGCGGTAGGCGTGTACGGTGGGAGGTCTATATAAGCAGAGCTCTCTGGCTAACTAGAGAACCCA
CTGCTTACTGGCTTATCGAAATTAATACGACTCACTATAGGGAGACCCAAGCTTGGTACCATGTCAAGTG
TAACAGACGAGCAGAGGGAAGAACCTTCCATGGTTAATGGGTTCGGCAAGACTGAGGCGAAAGTAATAAT
TGATAATGGGAAGAATGAAGTGGAAGAGCCAGCGACATGGTGGAACAAACTGAGGAAAGTAATTTCTCCA
TTTGTGATGTCCTTTGGATTCAGGGTCTTTGGAGTTGTTCTGATCATCGTTGACTTTGTTCTGGTGATTG
TGGATCTGTCTGTCATTGACAAAAGCAGAGAGGCCACCACTGCAATATCATCCATTTCTTTAGCCATTTC
CTTCTTCTTTCTCATTGATGTGCTTCTACATATCTTCGTAGAAGGGTTCCGTCAGTATTTCAGTTCCAAG
CTGAACATATTTGATGCGGCTATTGTTATTGTGACACTGCTTGTCACTCTGGTGTATGCATTCACAGACT
TCAGCGGAGCTACTAATATTCCAAGACTGGTAAACTTTCTTCGAGGCTTGAGAATTATCATCTTGGTGAG
AATTCTCCGCCTGGCATCTCAGAAGAGGCAACTTGAGAAAGTAACAAGGAGGCTGGTCTCTGAAAACAAA
AGACGATATCAAAAGGATGGGTTTGACCTGGATCTCACATATATTACTGATCGTATAATTGCCATGTCCT
TTCCATCATCTGGGAAGCAATCGTTTTATAGGAATCCGATTGAGGATGTAGTAAGGTTTTTAGACTCCAA
GCATAAGGATCACTACAAAATCTACAACCTGTGCAGTGAAAAAGGATATGATCCAAAATACTTTCACTAC
CGCGTGGAGCGAGTGTTTATAGATGATCATAATGTCCCAGTGCTGGCGGACATGCTGACTTTCACTGCGA
GTGTACGTGCATGGATGGCAGAGGATCCCCAAAATGTTATTGCTATTCACTGTAAAGGAGGCAAAGGACG
GACGGGGACCATGGTTTGCACATACCTTGTTGACAGTGACCAGTTTGAGAGTGCTGTGGAAAGTTTGGAT
TATTTTGGAGAAAGACGTACTGATAAAAGTGTAAGCACCAAGTTCCAGGGTGTAGAAACACCTTCTCAGA
GCAGGTATGTTGCATACTATGAAGTTCTGAAGAACAAATTCTGCCGCCAACTTCCTCCAGAGAAACAACT
CAAGATCAGAAGTATCAAAATCCACTCTATACAAGGTGTAGGGAGAAGCAACGGCACAGATTTAAAAGTT
CAGATAATAATGAAGAAAGAAGTAGTGTTCCAGTGCGTCTGTGAGACACAGGAAAACTGTAAGCTGTTTT
TTGATGCTGGAAACAACTCCATAGTCCTAAGCCTGGAAGGTTTTCCAGTTATCTCGGGAGACATTAAAAT
AAGATTTGAGTTCAGCACGAATCTTCCAAAAGGCTACGATGACTGTGCCATCTACTTCTGGTTCAACACA
TGCTTCATAGAAAACAGCAGACTCTACCTTTCCAAGAATGAGCTTGACAATCCCCACAAAGAAAAATCTG
GGAAGATCTACAAAGAGAACTTTGCGGTGGAGTTAAACTTTGAGTCTGGACCCGGGATCCACCGGCCGGT
CGCCACCATGGTGAGCAAGGGCGAGGAGCTGTTCACCGGGGTGGTGCCCATCCTGGTCGAGCTGGACGGC
GACGTAAACGGCCACAAGTTCAGCGTGTCCGGCGAGGGCGAGGGCGATGCCACCTACGGCAAGCTGACCC
TGAAGTTCATCTGCACCACCGGCAAGCTGCCCGTGCCCTGGCCCACCCTCGTGACCACCCTGACCTACGG
CGTGCAGTGCTTCAGCCGCTACCCCGACCACATGAAGCAGCACGACTTCTTCAAGTCCGCCATGCCCGAA
GGCTACGTCCAGGAGCGCACCATCTTCTTCAAGGACGACGGCAACTACAAGACCCGCGCCGAGGTGAAGT
TCGAGGGCGACACCCTGGTGAACCGCATCGAGCTGAAGGGCATCGACTTCAAGGAGGACGGCAACATCCT
GGGGCACAAGCTGGAGTACAACTACAACAGCCACAACGTCTATATCATGGCCGACAAGCAGAAGAACGGC
ATCAAGGTGAACTTCAAGATCCGCCACAACATCGAGGACGGCAGCGTGCAGCTCGCCGACCACTACCAGC
AGAACACCCCCATCGGCGACGGCCCCGTGCTGCTGCCCGACAACCACTACCTGAGCACCCAGTCCGCCCT
GAGCAAAGACCCCAACGAGAAGCGCGATCACATGGTCCTGCTGGAGTTCGTGACCGCCGCCGGGATCACT
CTCGGCATGGACGAGCTGTACAAGTAAAGCGGCCGCTCGAGCATGCATCTAGAGGGCCCTATTCTATAGT
GTCACCTAAATGCTAGAGCTCGCTGATCAGCCTCGACTGTGCCTTCTAGTTGCCAGCCATCTGTTGTTTG
CCCCTCCCCCGTGCCTTCCTTGACCCTGGAAGGTGCCACTCCCACTGTCCTTTCCTAATAAAATGAGGAA
ATTGCATCGCATTGTCTGAGTAGGTGTCATTCTATTCTGGGGGGTGGGGTGGGGCAGGACAGCAAGGGGG
AGGATTGGGAAGACAATAGCAGGCATGCTGGGGATGCGGTGGGCTCTATGGCTTCTGAGGCGGAAAGAAC
CAGCTGGGGCTCTAGGGGGTATCCCC
[124 nt withheld, positions 3527-3650]
C
[32 nt withheld, positions 3652-3683]
CA
[57 nt withheld, positions 3686-3742]
A
[49 nt withheld, positions 3744-3792]
CCTTTGACGTTGGAGTCCACGTTCTTT
[37 nt withheld, positions 3820-3856]
ACCCTATCTCGGTCTATTCTTTTGATTTATAAGGGATTTTGGGGATTTCGGCCTATTGGTTAAAAAATGA
GCTGATTTAACAAAAATTTAACGCGAATTAATTCTGTGGAATGTGTGTCAGTTAGGGTGTGGAAAGTCCC
CAGGCTCCCCAGGCAGGCAGAAGTATGCAAAGCATGCATCTCAATTAGTCAGCAACCAGGTGTGGAAAGT
CCCCAGGCTCCCCAGCAGGCAGAAGTATGCAAAGCATGCATCTCAATTAGTCAGCAACCATAGTCCCGCC
CCTAACTCCGCCCATCCCGCCCCTAACTCCGCCCAGTTCCGCCCATTCTCCGCCCCATGGCTGACTAATT
TTTTTTATTTATGCAGAGGCCGAGGCCGCCTCTGCCTCTGAGCTATTCCAGAAGTAGTGAGGAGGCTTTT
TTGGAGGCCTAGGCTTTTGCAAAAAGCTCCCGGGAGCTTGTATATCCATTTTCGGATCTGATCAAGAGAC
AGGATGAGGATCGTTTCGCATGATTGAACAAGATGGATTGCACGCAGGTTCTCCGGCCGCTTGGGTGGAG
AGGCTATTCGGCTATGACTGGGCACAACAGACAATCGGCTGCTCTGATGCCGCCGTGTTCCGGCTGTCAG
CGCAGGGGCGCCCGGTTCTTTTTGTCAAGACCGACCTGTCCGGTGCCCTGAATGAACTGCAGGACGAGGC
AGCGCGGCTATCGTGGCTGGCCACGACGGGCGTTCCTTGCGCAGCTGTGCTCGACGTTGTCACTGAAGCG
GGAAGGGACTGGCTGCTATTGGGCGAAGTGCCGGGGCAGGATCTCCTGTCATCTCACCTTGCTCCTGCCG
AGAAAGTATCCATCATGGCTGATGCAATGCGGCGGCTGCATACGCTTGATCCGGCTACCTGCCCATTCGA
CCACCAAGCGAAACATCGCATCGAGCGAGCACGTACTCGGATGGAAGCCGGTCTTGTCGATCAGGATGAT
CTGGACGAAGAGCATCAGGGGCTCGCGCCAGCCGAACTGTTCGCCAGGCTCAAGGCGCGCATGCCCGACG
GCGAGGATCTCGTCGTGACCCATGGCGATGCCTGCTTGCCGAATATCATGGTGGAAAATGGCCGCTTTTC
TGGATTCATCGACTGTGGCCGGCTGGGTGTGGCGGACCGCTATCAGGACATAGCGTTGGCTACCCGTGAT
ATTGCTGAAGAGCTTGGCGGCGAATGGGCTGACCGCTTCCTCGTGCTTTACGGTATCGCCGCTCCCGATT
CGCAGCGCATCGCCTTCTATCGCCTTCTTGACGAGTTCTTCTGAGCGGGACTCTGGGGTTCGAAATGACC
GACCAAGCGACGCCCAACCTGCCATCACGAGATTTCGATTCCACCGCCGCCTTCTATGAAAGGTTGGGCT
TCGGAATCGTTTTCCGGGACGCCGGCTGGATGATCCTCCAGCGCGGGGATCTCATGCTGGAGTTCTTCGC
CCACCCCAACTTGTTTATTGCAGCTTATAATGGTTACAAATAAAGCAATAGCATCACAAATTTCACAAAT
AAAGCATTTTTTTCACTGCATTCTAGTTGTGGTTTGTCCAAACTCATCAATGTATCTTATCATGTCTGTA
TACCGTCGACCTCTAGCTAGAGCTTGGCGTAATCATGGTCATAGCTGTTTCCTGTGTGAAATTGTTATCC
GCTCACAATTCCACACAACATACGAGCCGGAAGCATAAAGTGTAAAGCCTGGGGTGCCTAATGAGTGAGC
TAACTCACATTAATTGCGTTGCGCTCACTGCCCGCTTTCCAGTCGGGAAACCTGTCGTGCCAGCTGCATT
AATGAATCGGCCAACGCGCGGGGAGAGGCGGTTTGCGTATTGGGCGCTCTTCCGCTTCCTCGCTCACTGA
CTCGCTGCGCTCGGTCGTTCGGCTGCGGCGAGCGGTATCAGCTCACTCAAAGGCGGTAATACGGTTATCC
ACAGAATCAGGGGATAACGCAGGAAAGAACATGTGAGCAAAAGGCCAGCAAAAGGCCAGGAACCGTAAAA
AGGCCGCGTTGCTGGCGTTTTTCCATAGGCTCCGCCCCCCTGACGAGCATCACAAAAATCGACGCTCAAG
TCAGAGGTGGCGAAACCCGACAGGACTATAAAGATACCAGGCGTTTCCCCCTGGAAGCTCCCTCGTGCGC
TCTCCTGTTCCGACCCTGCCGCTTACCGGATACCTGTCCGCCTTTCTCCCTTCGGGAAGCGTGGCGCTTT
CTCAATGCTCACGCTGTAGGTATCTCAGTTCGGTGTAGGTCGTTCGCTCCAAGCTGGGCTGTGTGCACGA
ACCCCCCGTTCAGCCCGACCGCTGCGCCTTATCCGGTAACTATCGTCTTGAGTCCAACCCGGTAAGACAC
GACTTATCGCCACTGGCAGCAGCCACTGGTAACAGGATTAGCAGAGCGAGGTATGTAGGCGGTGCTACAG
AGTTCTTGAAGTGGTGGCCTAACTACGGCTACACTAGAAGGACAGTATTTGGTATCTGCGCTCTGCTGAA
GCCAGTTACCTTCGGAAAAAGAGTTGGTAGCTCTTGATCCGGCAAACAAACCACCGCTGGTAGCGGTGGT
TTTTTTGTTTGCAAGCAGCAGATTACGCGCAGAAAAAAAGGATCTCAAGAAGATCCTTTGATCTTTTCTA
CGGGGTCTGACGCTCAGTGGAACGAAAACTCACGTTAAGGGATTTTGGTCATGAGATTATCAAAAAGGAT
CTTCACCTAGATCCTTTTAAATTAAAAATGAAGTTTTAAATCAATCTAAAGTATATATGAGTAAACTTGG
TCTGACAGTTACCAATGCTTAATCAGTGAGGCACCTATCTCAGCGATCTGTCTATTTCGTTCATCCATAG
TTGCCTGACTCCCCGTCGTGTAGATAACTACGATACGGGAGGGCTTACCATCTGGCCCCAGTGCTGCAAT
GATACCGCGAGACCCACGCTCACCGGCTCCAGATTTATCAGCAATAAACCAGCCAGCCGGAAGGGCCGAG
CGCAGAAGTGGTCCTGCAACTTTATCCGCCTCCATCCAGTCTATTAATTGTTGCCGGGAAGCTAGAGTAA
GTAGTTCGCCAGTTAATAGTTTGCGCAACGTTGTTGCCATTGCTACAGGCATCGTGGTGTCACGCTCGTC
GTTTGGTATGGCTTCATTCAGCTCCGGTTCCCAACGATCAAGGCGAGTTACATGATCCCCCATGTTGTGC
AAAAAAGCGGTTAGCTCCTTCGGTCCTCCGATCGTTGTCAGAAGTAAGTTGGCCGCAGTGTTATCACTCA
TGGTTATGGCAGCACTGCATAATTCTCTTACTGTCATGCCATCCGTAAGATGCTTTTCTGTGACTGGTGA
GTACTCAACCAAGTCATTCTGAGAATAGTGTATGCGGCGACCGAGTTGCTCTTGCCCGGCGTCAATACGG
GATAATACCGCGCCACATAGCAGAACTTTAAAAGTGCTCATCATTGGAAAACGTTCTTCGGGGCGAAAAC
TCTCAAGGATCTTACCGCTGTTGAGATCCAGTTCGATGTAACCCACTCGTGCACCCAACTGATCTTCAGC
ATCTTTTACTTTCACCAGCGTTTCTGGGTGAGCAAAAACAGGAAGGCAAAATGCCGCAAAAAAGGGAATA
AGGGCGACACGGAAATGTTGAATACTCATACTCTTCCTTTTTCAATATTATTGAAGCATTTATCAGGGTT
ATTGTCTCATGAGCGGATACATATTTGAATGTATTTAGAAAAATAAACAAATAGGGGTTCCGCGCACATT
TCCCCGAAAAGTGCCACCTGACGTC
