>Addgene plasmid #51883 | pCDNA3-Xl-VSP1-GFP | addgene partial sequence | sequence record 81216 | CMV-F 5'-CGCAAATGGGCGGTAGGCGTG-3'
CTATATAAGCAGAGCTCTCTGGCTAACTAGAGAACCCACTGCTTACTGGCTTATCGAAATTAATACGACT
CACTATAGGGAGACCCAAGCTTGGTACCATGTCAAGTGTAACAGACGAGCAGAGGGAAGAACCTTCCATG
GTTAATGGGTTCGGCAAGACTGAGGCGAAAGTAATAATTGATAATGGGAAGAATGAAGTGGAAGAGCCAG
CGACATGGTGGAACAAACTGAGGAAAGTAATTTCTCCATTTGTGATGTCCTTTGGATTCAGGGTCTTTGG
AGTTGTTCTGATCATCGTTGACTTTGTTCTGGTGATTGTGGATCTGTCTGTCATTGACAAAAGCAGAGAG
GCCACCACTGCAATATCATCCATTTCTTTAGCCATTTCCTTCTTCTTTCTCATTGATGTGCTTCTACATA
TCTTCGTAGAAGGGTTCCGTCAGTATTTCAGTTCCAAGCTGAACATATTTGATGCGGCTATTGTTATTGT
GACACTGCTTGTCACTCTGGTGTATGCATTCACAGACTTCAGCGGAGCTACTAATATTCCAAGACTGGTA
AACTTTCTTCGAGGCTTGAGAATTATCATCTTGGTGAGAATTCTCCGCCTGGCATCTCAGAAGAGGCAAC
TTGAGAAAGTAACAAGGAGGCTGGTCTCTGAAAACAAAAGACGATATCAAAAGGATGGGTTTGACCTGGA
TCTCACATATATTACTGATCGTATAATTGCCATGTCCTTTCCATCATCTGGGAAGCAATCGTTTTATAGG
AATCCGATTGAGGATGTAGTAAGGTTTTTAGACTCCAAGCATAAGGATCACTACAAAATCTACAACCTGT
GCAGTGAAAAAGGATATGATCCAAAATACTTTCACTACCGCGTGGAGCGAGTGTTTATAGATGATCATAA
TGTCCCAGTGCTGGCGGACATGCTGACTTTCACTGCGAGTGTACGTGCATGGATGGCAGAGGATCCCCAA
AATGTTATTGCTATTCACTGTAAAGGAGGC
