>Addgene plasmid #51883 | pCDNA3-Xl-VSP1-GFP | addgene partial sequence | sequence record 81217 | EGFP-N 5'-CGTCGCCGTCCAGCTCGACCAG-3'
CCGGTGAACAGCTCCTCGCCCTTGCTCACCATGGTGGCGACCGGCCGGTGGATCCCGGGTCCAGACTCAA
AGTTTAACTCCACCGCAAAGTTCTCTTTGTAGATCTTCCCAGATTTTTCTTTGTGGGGATTGTCAAGCTC
ATTCTTGGAAAGGTAGAGTCTGCTGTTTTCTATGAAGCATGTGTTGAACCAGAAGTAGATGGCACAGTCA
TCGTAGCCTTTTGGAAGATTCGTGCTGAACTCAAATCTTATTTTAATGTCTCCCGAGATAACTGGAAAAC
CTTCCAGGCTTAGGACTATGGAGTTGTTTCCAGCATCAAAAAACAGCTTACAGTTTTCCTGTGTCTCACA
GACGCACTGGAACACTACTTCTTTCTTCATTATTATCTGAACTTTTAAATCTGTGCCGTTGCTTCTCCCT
ACACCTTGTATAGAGTGGATTTTGATACTTCTGATCTTGAGTTGTTTCTCTGGAGGAAGTTGGCGGCAGA
ATTTGTTCTTCAGAACTTCATAGTATGCAACATACCTGCTCTGAGAAGGTGTTTCTACACCCTGGAACTT
GGTGCTTACACTTTTATCAGTACGTCTTTCTCCAAAATAATCCAAACTTTCCACAGCACTCTCAAACTGG
TCACTGTCAACAAGGTATGTGCAAACCATGGTCCCCGTCCGTCCTTTGCCTCCTTTACAGTGAATAGCAA
TAACATTTTGGGGATCCTCTGCCATCCATGCACGTACACTCGCAGTGAAAGTCAGCATGTCCGCCAGCAC
TGGGACATTATGATCATCTATAAACACTCGCTCCACGCGGTAGTGAAAGTATTTTGGATCATATCCTTTT
TCACTGCACAGGTTGTAGATTTTGTAGTGATCCTTATGCTTGGAGTCTAAAAACCTTACTACATCCTCAA
TCGGATTCCTATAAAACGATTGCTTCCCAGATGATGGAAAGGACATGGCAATTATACGATCAGTAATATA
TGTGAGATCCAGGTCAAACCCATCCTTTTGATATCGTCTTTTGTTTTCAGAGACCAGCCTCCTTGTTACT
TTCTCAAGTTGCCTCTTCTGAG
